>Addgene plasmid #36808 | TAL2405 | depositor partial sequence | sequence record 46001 | TAL2405 sequence 1538 bps
GAACCTGACCCCAGACCAGGTAGTCGCAATCGCGTCAAACGGAGGGGGAAAGCAAGCCCTGGAAACCGTG
CAAAGGTTGTTGCCGGTCCTTTGTCAAGACCACGGCCTTACACCGGAGCAAGTCGTGGCCATTGCAAGCA
ATGGGGGTGGCAAACAGGCTCTTGAGACGGTTCAGAGACTTCTCCCAGTTCTCTGTCAAGCCCACGGGCT
GACTCCCGATCAAGTTGTAGCGATTGCGTCGCATGACGGAGGGAAACAAGCATTGGAGACTGTCCAACGG
CTCCTTCCCGTGTTGTGTCAAGCCCACGGTTTGACGCCTGCACAAGTGGTCGCCATCGCCTCCAATATTG
GCGGTAAGCAGGCGCTGGAAACAGTACAGCGCCTGCTGCCTGTACTGTGCCAGGATCATGGACTGACCCC
AGACCAGGTAGTCGCAATCGCGAACAATAATGGGGGAAAGCAAGCCCTGGAAACCGTGCAAAGGTTGTTG
CCGGTCCTTTGTCAAGACCACGGCCTTACACCGGAGCAAGTCGTGGCCATTGCATCCCACGACGGTGGCA
AACAGGCTCTTGAGACGGTTCAGAGACTTCTCCCAGTTCTCTGTCAAGCCCACGGGCTGACTCCCGATCA
AGTTGTAGCGATTGCGTCGCATGACGGAGGGAAACAAGCATTGGAGACTGTCCAACGGCTCCTTCCCGTG
TTGTGTCAAGCCCACGGTTTGACGCCTGCACAAGTGGTCGCCATCGCCTCCAATATTGGCGGTAAGCAGG
CGCTGGAAACAGTACAGCGCCTGCTGCCTGTACTGTGCCAGGATCATGGACTGACCCCAGACCAGGTAGT
CGCAATCGCGTCACATGACGGGGGAAAGCAAGCCCTGGAAACCGTGCAAAGGTTGTTGCCGGTCCTTTGT
CAAGACCACGGCCTTACACCGGAGCAAGTCGTGGCCATTGCAAGCAATGGGGGTGGCAAACAGGCTCTTG
AGACGGTTCAGAGACTTCTCCCAGTTCTCTGTCAAGCCCACGGGCTGACTCCCGATCAAGTTGTAGCGAT
TGCGAATAACAATGGAGGGAAACAAGCATTGGAGACTGTCCAACGGCTCCTTCCCGTGTTGTGTCAAGCC
CACGGTTTGACGCCTGCACAAGTGGTCGCCATCGCCAACAACAACGGCGGTAAGCAGGCGCTGGAAACAG
TACAGCGCCTGCTGCCTGTACTGTGCCAGGATCATGGACTGACCCCAGACCAGGTAGTCGCAATCGCGTC
ACATGACGGGGGAAAGCAAGCCCTGGAAACCGTGCAAAGGTTGTTGCCGGTCCTTTGTCAAGACCACGGC
CTTACACCGGAGCAAGTCGTGGCCATTGCAAGCAATGGGGGTGGCAAACAGGCTCTTGAGACGGTTCAGA
GACTTCTCCCAGTTCTCTGTCAAGCCCACGGGCTGACTCCCGATCAAGTTGTAGCGATTGCGTCGCATGA
CGGAGGGAAACAAGCATTGGAGACTGTCCAACGGCTCCTTCCCGTGTTGTGTCAAGCCCACGGTCTGA
