>Addgene plasmid #36808 | TAL2405 | addgene partial sequence | sequence record 53809 | JDS-TALEN-F 5'-TAGGGGTCGGTAAACAGTGG-3'
GCGGGTGAGCTTAGGGGGCCTCCGCTCCAGCTCGACACCGGGCAGCTGCTGAAGATCGCGAAGAGAGGGG
GAGTAACAGCGGTAGAGGCAGTGCACGCCTGGCGCAATGCGCTCACCGGGGCCCCCTTGAACCTGACCCC
AGACCAGGTAGTCGCAATCGCGTCAAACGGAGGGGGAAAGCAAGCCCTGGAAACCGTGCAAAGGTTGTTG
CCGGTCCTTTGTCAAGACCACGGCCTTACACCGGAGCAAGTCGTGGCCATTGCAAGCAATGGGGGTGGCA
AACAGGCTCTTGAGACGGTTCAGAGACTTCTCCCAGTTCTCTGTCAAGCCCACGGGCTGACTCCCGATCA
AGTTGTAGCGATTGCGTCGCATGACGGAGGGAAACAAGCATTGGAGACTGTCCAACGGCTCCTTCCCGTG
TTGTGTCAAGCCCACGGTTTGACGCCTGCACAAGTGGTCGCCATCGCCTCCAATATTGGCGGTAAGCAGG
CGCTGGAAACAGTACAGCGCCTGCTGCCTGTACTGTGCCAGGATCATGGACTGACCCCAGACCAGGTAGT
CGCAATCGCGAACAATAATGGGGGAAAGCAAGCCCTGGAAACCGTGCAAAGGTTGTTGCCGGTCCTTTGT
CAAGACCACGGCCTTACACCGGAGCAAGTCGTGGCCATTGCATCCCACGACGGTGGCAAACAGGCTCTTG
AGACGGTTCAGAGACTTCTCCCAGTTCTCTGTCAAGCCCACGGGCTGACTCCCGATCAAGTTGTAGCGAT
TGCGTCGCATGACGGAGGGAAACAAGCATTGGAGACTGTCCAACGGCTCCTTCCCGTGTTGTGTCAAGCC
CACGGTTTGACGCCTGCACAAGTGGTCGCCATCGCCTCCAATATT
