[The description below was written by a language model from this plasmid's Addgene catalogue record.]
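Description:
TAL2405 is a mammalian expression plasmid encoding the right-hand monomer of a TALEN pair directed against the human CDK4 gene. It is built on the JDS70 backbone, a TALEN expression vector of about 6.4 kb. The roughly 1.5 kb insert, an assembled array of TAL effector repeats that specifies the DNA target half-site, was cloned in through BsmBI sites that were destroyed in the process. BsmBI is a type IIS enzyme, so this fits the seamless in-frame joining of a repeat array to coding sequences already present in the vector. The backbone supplies an N-terminal 3X FLAG tag and a C-terminal wild-type FokI nuclease domain, so the expressed protein is an epitope-tagged TAL effector–FokI fusion. The plasmid is maintained at high copy in E. coli under ampicillin selection. The record does not name the replication origin.

Expression in mammalian cells is driven by the CMV promoter. The vector type also lists a T7 promoter, which allows in vitro transcription of mRNA as an alternative way to deliver the nuclease. The use of a BGH reverse sequencing primer suggests a BGH polyadenylation region downstream of the coding sequence, though this is not stated as a feature. Because FokI cleaves only as a dimer, this construct is meant to be used with the matching left CDK4 TALEN. The two monomers bind adjacent half-sites on opposite strands and create a double-strand break in the spacer between them, which permits gene disruption through error-prone repair or targeted modification of the CDK4 locus. The plasmid comes from a collection of TALENs made by a high-throughput assembly method for genome editing. No feature table was provided, so this description rests on the catalogue fields alone.
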