Addgene plasmid #36808: TAL2405
Depositing lab: Keith Joung. Depositing organization: Massachusetts General Hospital. Publication: FLASH assembly of TALENs for high-throughput genome editing. Reyon D, Tsai SQ, Khayter C, Foden JA, Sander JD, Joung JK. Nat Biotechnol. 2012 Apr 8. doi: 10.1038/nbt.2170. PubMed 22484455.
Backbone
  Vector backbone: JDS70
  Backbone manufacturer: Joung lab (Addgene Plasmid # 32285)
  Backbone size w/o insert (bp): 6447
  Vector type: Mammalian, T7 for in vitro mRNA synthesis
Growth in bacteria
  Bacterial resistance: Ampicillin, 100 μg/mL
  Growth temperature: 37°C
  Growth strain: XL1 Blue
  Copy number: High Copy
Gene/Insert
  Gene/Insert name: CDK4-TALEN_Right (alt name: CDK4)
  Species: H. sapiens (human)
  Insert size (bp): 1538
  Entrez Gene: Cdk4
  Promoter: CMV
  Tag / fusion protein: 3X Flag (N terminal on backbone); WT FOKI (C terminal on backbone)
  Cloning method: Restriction Enzyme; 5′ cloning site BsmBI (destroyed during cloning); 3′ cloning site BsmBI (destroyed during cloning)
  Sequencing primers: 5′ CMV-F; 3′ BGH-rev
Terms and licenses: Academic/Nonprofit Terms; Industry Terms: Not Available to Industry
Depositor comments: Target binding site: TTTCAGCCACTGGCTCA It is strongly recommended that users perform a diagnostic digest to verify this plasmid prior to use. For example, a double digest of the plasmid with BamHI and KpnI should result in two bands at 2.2kb and 5.9kb.
How to cite: TAL2405 was a gift from Keith Joung (Addgene plasmid # 36808 ; http://n2t.net/addgene:36808 ; RRID:Addgene_36808)
